>Addgene plasmid #14670 | pRc/RSV Flag MKK3(glu) | addgene full sequence | sequence record 192052 | Addgene NGS Result
TCGACGGATCGGGAGATCTCCCGATCCCCTATGGTGCACTCTCAGTACAATCTGCTCTGATGCCGCATAG
TTAAGCCAGTATCTGCTCCCTGCTTGTGTGTTGGAGGTCGCTGAGTAGTGCGCGAGCAAAATTTAAGCTA
CAACAAGGCAAGGCTTGACCGACAATTGCATGAAGAATCTGCTTAGGGTTAGGCGTTTTGCGCTGCTTCG
CGATGTACGGGCCAGATATACGCGTATCTGAGGGGACTAGGGTGTGTTTAGGCGAAAAGCGGGGCTTCGG
TTGTACGCGGTTAGGAGTCCCCTCAGGATATAGTAGTTTCGCTTTTGCATAGGGAGGGGGAAATGTAGTC
TTATGCAATACTCTTGTAGTCTTGCAACATGGTAACGATGAGTTAGCAACATGCCTTACAAGGAGAGAAA
AAGCACCGTGCATGCCGATTGGTGGAAGTAAGGTGGTACGATCGTGCCTTATTAGGAAGGCAACAGACGG
GTCTGACATGGATTGGACGAACCACTGAATTCCGCATTGCAGAGATATTGTATTTAAGTGCCTAGCTCGA
TACAATAAACGCCATTTGACCATTCACCACATTGGTGTGCACCTCCAAGCTTCGGCAGCCAACATGGACT
ATAAGGACGATGACGACAAATCCAAGCCACCCGCACCCAACCCCACACCCCCCCGGAACCTGGACTCCCG
GACCTTCATCACCATTGGAGACAGAAACTTTGAGGTGGAGGCTGATGACTTGGTGACCATCTCAGAACTG
GGCCGTGGAGCCTATGGGGTGGTAGAGAAGGTGCGGCACGCCCAGAGCGGCACCATCATGGCCGTGAAGC
GGATCCGGGCCACCGTGAACTCACAGGAGCAGAAGCGGCTGCTCATGGACCTGGACATCAACATGCGCAC
GGTCGACTGTTTCTACACTGTCACCTTCTACGGGGCACTATTCAGAGAGGGAGACGTGTGGATCTGCATG
GAGCTCATGGACACATCCTTGGACAAGTTCTACCGGAAGGTGCTGGATAAAAACATGACAATTCCAGAGG
ACATCCTTGGGGAGATTGCTGTGTCTATCGTGCGGGCCCTGGAGCATCTGCACAGCAAGCTGTCGGTGAT
CCACAGAGATGTGAAGCCCTCCAATGTCCTTATCAACAAGGAGGGCCATGTGAAGATGTGTGACTTTGGC
ATCAGTGGCTACTTGGTGGACGAGGTGGCCAAGGAGATGGATGCCGGCTGCAAGCCCTACATGGCCCCTG
AGAGGATCAACCCAGAGCTGAACCAGAAGGGCTACAATGTCAAGTCCGACGTCTGGAGCCTGGGCATCAC
CATGATTGAGATGGCCATCCTGCGGTTCCCTTACGAGTCCTGGGGGACCCCGTTCCAGCAGCTGAAGCAG
GTGGTGGAGGAGCCGTCCCCCCAGCTCCCAGCCGACCGTTTCTCCCCCGAGTTTGTGGACTTCACTGCTC
AGTGCCTGAGGAAGAACCCCGCAGAGCGTATGAGCTACCTGGAGCTGATGGAGCACCCCTTCTTCACCTT
GCACAAAACCAAGAAGACGGACATTGCTGCCTTCGTGAAGAAGATCCTGGGAGAAGACTCATAGGGGCTG
GGCCTCGGACAAGCCGAATTCCAGCACACTGGCGGCCGTTACTAGTAACGGCCGCCAGTGTGCTGGAATT
CTGCAGATATCCATCACACTGGCGGCCGCTCGAGCATGCATCTAGAGCTCGCTGATCAGCCTCGACTGTG
CCTTCTAGTTGCCAGCCATCTGTTGTTTGCCCCTCCCCCGTGCCTTCCTTGACCCTGGAAGGTGCCACTC
CCACTGTCCTTTCCTAATAAAATGAGGAAATTGCATCGCATTGTCTGAGTAGGTGTCATTCTATTCTGGG
GGGTGGGGTGGGGCAGGACAGCAAGGGGGAGGATTGGGAAGACAATAGCAGGCATGCTGGGGATGCGGTG
GGCTCTATGGCTTCTGAGGCGGAAAGAACCAGCTGGGGCTCGAGGGGGGATCCCC
[124 nt withheld, positions 2016-2139]
C
[91 nt withheld, positions 2141-2231]
A
[49 nt withheld, positions 2233-2281]
CCTTTGACGTTGGAGTCCACGTTCTTT
[37 nt withheld, positions 2309-2345]
ACCCTATCTCGGTCTATTCTTTTGATTTATAAGGGATTTTGCCGATTTCGGCCTATTGGTTAAAAAATGA
GCTGATTTAACAAAAATTTAACGCGAATTTTAACAAAATATTAACGCTTACAATTTAAATATTTGCTTAT
ACAATCT
[37 nt withheld, positions 2493-2529]
GGGTACCGAGCTCGAATTCTGTGGAATGTGTGTCAGTTAGGGTGTGGAAAGTCCCCAGGCTCCCCAGCAG
GCAGAAGTATGCAAAGCATGCATCTCAATTAGTCAGCAACCAGGTGTGGAAAGTCCCCAGGCTCCCCAGC
AGGCAGAAGTATGCAAAGCATGCATCTCAATTAGTCAGCAACCATAGTCCCGCCCCTAACTCCGCCCATC
CCGCCCCTAACTCCGCCCAGTTCCGCCCATTCTCCGCCCCATGGCTGACTAATTTTTTTTATTTATGCAG
AGGCCGAGGCCGCCTCGGCCTCTGAGCTATTCCAGAAGTAGTGAGGAGGCTTTTTTGGAGGCCTAGGCTT
TTGCAAAAAGCTCCCGGGAGCTTGGATATCCATTTTCGGATCTGATCAAGAGACAGGATGAGGATCGTTT
CGCATGATTGAACAAGATGGATTGCACGCAGGTTCTCCGGCCGCTTGGGTGGAGAGGCTATTCGGCTATG
ACTGGGCACAACAGACAATCGGCTGCTCTGATGCCGCCGTGTTCCGGCTGTCAGCGCAGGGGCGCCCGGT
TCTTTTTGTCAAGACCGACCTGTCCGGTGCCCTGAATGAACTGCAGGACGAGGCAGCGCGGCTATCGTGG
CTGGCCACGACGGGCGTTCCTTGCGCAGCTGTGCTCGACGTTGTCACTGAAGCGGGAAGGGACTGGCTGC
TATTGGGCGAAGTGCCGGGGCAGGATCTCCTGTCATCTCACCTTGCTCCTGCCGAGAAAGTATCCATCAT
GGCTGATGCAATGCGGCGGCTGCATACGCTTGATCCGGCTACCTGCCCATTCGACCACCAAGCGAAACAT
CGCATCGAGCGAGCACGTACTCGGATGGAAGCCGGTCTTGTCGATCAGGATGATCTGGACGAAGAGCATC
AGGGGCTCGCGCCAGCCGAACTGTTCGCCAGGCTCAAGGCGCGCATGCCCGACGGCGAGGATCTCGTCGT
GACCCATGGCGATGCCTGCTTGCCGAATATCATGGTGGAAAATGGCCGCTTTTCTGGATTCATCGACTGT
GGCCGGCTGGGTGTGGCGGACCGCTATCAGGACATAGCGTTGGCTACCCGTGATATTGCTGAAGAGCTTG
GCGGCGAATGGGCTGACCGCTTCCTCGTGCTTTACGGTATCGCCGCTCCCGATTCGCAGCGCATCGCCTT
CTATCGCCTTCTTGACGAGTTCTTCTGAGCGGGACTCTGGGGTTCGAAATGACCGACCAAGCGACGCCCA
ACCTGCCATCACGAGATTTCGATTCCACCGCCGCCTTCTATGAAAGGTTGGGCTTCGGAATCGTTTTCCG
GGACGCCGGCTGGATGATCCTCCAGCGCGGGGATCTCATGCTGGAGTTCTTCGCCCACCCCAACTTGTTT
ATTGCAGCTTATAATGGTTACAAATAAAGCAATAGCATCACAAATTTCACAAATAAAGCATTTTTTTCAC
TGCATTCTAGTTGTGGTTTGTCCAAACTCATCAATGTATCTTATCATGTCTGGATCCGTCGACCTCGAGA
GCTTGGCGTAATCATGGTCATAGCTGTTTCCTGTGTGAAATTGTTATCCGCTCACAATTCCACACAACAT
ACGAGCCGGAAGCATAAAGTGTAAAGCCTGGGGTGCCTAATGAGTGAGCTAACTCACATTAATTGCGTTG
CGCTCACTGCCCGCTTTCCAGTCGGGAAACCTGTCGTGCCAGCTGCATTAATGAATCGGCCAACGCGCGG
GGAGAGGCGGTTTGCGTATTGGGCGCTCTTCCGCTTCCTCGCTCACTGACTCGCTGCGCTCGGTCGTTCG
GCTGCGGCGAGCGGTATCAGCTCACTCAAAGGCGGTAATACGGTTATCCACAGAATCAGGGGATAACGCA
GGAAAGAACATGTGAGCAAAAGGCCAGCAAAAGGCCAGGAACCGTAAAAAGGCCGCGTTGCTGGCGTTTT
TCCATAGGCTCCGCCCCCCTGACGAGCATCACAAAAATCGACGCTCAAGTCAGAGGTGGCGAAACCCGAC
AGGACTATAAAGATACCAGGCGTTTCCCCCTGGAAGCTCCCTCGTGCGCTCTCCTGTTCCGACCCTGCCG
CTTACCGGATACCTGTCCGCCTTTCTCCCTTCGGGAAGCGTGGCGCTTTCTCATAGCTCACGCTGTAGGT
ATCTCAGTTCGGTGTAGGTCGTTCGCTCCAAGCTGGGCTGTGTGCACGAACCCCCCGTTCAGCCCGACCG
CTGCGCCTTATCCGGTAACTATCGTCTTGAGTCCAACCCGGTAAGACACGACTTATCGCCACTGGCAGCA
GCCACTGGTAACAGGATTAGCAGAGCGAGGTATGTAGGCGGTGCTACAGAGTTCTTGAAGTGGTGGCCTA
ACTACGGCTACACTAGAAGAACAGTATTTGGTATCTGCGCTCTGCTGAAGCCAGTTACCTTCGGAAAAAG
AGTTGGTAGCTCTTGATCCGGCAAACAAACCACCGCTGGTAGCGGTGGTTTTTTTGTTTGCAAGCAGCAG
ATTACGCGCAGAAAAAAAGGATCTCAAGAAGATCCTTTGATCTTTTCTACGGGGTCTGACGCTCAGTGGA
ACGAAAACTCACGTTAAGGGATTTTGGTCATGAGATTATCAAAAAGGATCTTCACCTAGATCCTTTTAAA
TTAAAAATGAAGTTTTAAATCAATCTAAAGTATATATGAGTAAACTTGGTCTGACAGTTACCAATGCTTA
ATCAGTGAGGCACCTATCTCAGCGATCTGTCTATTTCGTTCATCCATAGTTGCCTGACTCCCCGTCGTGT
AGATAACTACGATACGGGAGGGCTTACCATCTGGCCCCAGTGCTGCAATGATACCGCGAGACCCACGCTC
ACCGGCTCCAGATTTATCAGCAATAAACCAGCCAGCCGGAAGGGCCGAGCGCAGAAGTGGTCCTGCAACT
TTATCCGCCTCCATCCAGTCTATTAATTGTTGCCGGGAAGCTAGAGTAAGTAGTTCGCCAGTTAATAGTT
TGCGCAACGTTGTTGCCATTGCTACAGGCATCGTGGTGTCACGCTCGTCGTTTGGTATGGCTTCATTCAG
CTCCGGTTCCCAACGATCAAGGCGAGTTACATGATCCCCCATGTTGTGCAAAAAAGCGGTTAGCTCCTTC
GGTCCTCCGATCGTTGTCAGAAGTAAGTTGGCCGCAGTGTTATCACTCATGGTTATGGCAGCACTGCATA
ATTCTCTTACTGTCATGCCATCCGTAAGATGCTTTTCTGTGACTGGTGAGTACTCAACCAAGTCATTCTG
AGAATAGTGTATGCGGCGACCGAGTTGCTCTTGCCCGGCGTCAATACGGGATAATACCGCGCCACATAGC
AGAACTTTAAAAGTGCTCATCATTGGAAAACGTTCTTCGGGGCGAAAACTCTCAAGGATCTTACCGCTGT
TGAGATCCAGTTCGATGTAACCCACTCGTGCACCCAACTGATCTTCAGCATCTTTTACTTTCACCAGCGT
TTCTGGGTGAGCAAAAACAGGAAGGCAAAATGCCGCAAAAAAGGGAATAAGGGCGACACGGAAATGTTGA
ATACTCATACTCTTCCTTTTTCAATATTATTGAAGCATTTATCAGGGTTATTGTCTCATGAGCGGATACA
TATTTGAATGTATTTAGAAAAATAAACAAATAGGGGTTCCGCGCACATTTCCCCGAAAAGTGCCACCTGA
CG
Features (pLannotate 1.2.2; 20 found; start..end, strand, type, name):
     30..82      -  misc_feature   bom (fragment): basis of mobility region from pBR322
    213..306     +  ncRNA          Retro dr1: Accession: RF00214 - Retrovirus direct repeat 1 (dr1)
    342..603     +  promoter       RSV promoter: Rous sarcoma virus enhancer/promoter
    626..649     +  CDS            3xFLAG (fragment): three tandem FLAG® epitope tags
    651..1601    +  CDS            MAP2K3 (fragment): MP2K3_HUMAN - Also known as MEK3, MKK3, PRKMK3, SKK2. Experimental evidence at protein level: Swiss-Prot protein existence level 1. Dual specificity kinase. Is activated by cytokines and environmental stress in vivo. Catalyzes the concomitant phosphorylation of a threonine and a tyrosine residue in the MAP kinase p38. Part of a signaling cascade that begins with the activation of the adrenergic receptor ADRA1B and leads to the activation of MAPK14. From Homo sapiens (Human).
   1746..1970    +  polyA_signal   bGH poly(A) signal: bovine growth hormone polyadenylation signal
   1974..1995    +  promoter       SV40 promoter (fragment): SV40 enhancer and early promoter
   2016..2444    +  rep_origin     f1 ori (sequence partly withheld): f1 bacteriophage origin of replication; arrow indicates direction of (+) strand synthesis
   2530..2548    -  misc_feature   MCS (fragment): pUC18/19 multiple cloning site
   2557..2886    +  promoter       SV40 promoter: SV40 enhancer and early promoter
   2953..3744    +  CDS            neo: KKA2_KLEPN - Also known as kan, nptII. Experimental evidence at protein level: Swiss-Prot protein existence level 1. Resistance to kanamycin, neomycin, paromomycin, ribostamycin, butirosin and gentamicin B. From Klebsiella pneumoniae.
   3768..3926    +  CDS            ble (fragment): BLE_KLEPN - Experimental evidence at protein level: Swiss-Prot protein existence level 1. Binding protein with a strong affinity to the bleomycin family of antibiotics. Binds to CL990; an antimitotic-antibiotic compound. From Klebsiella pneumoniae.
   3921..4055    +  polyA_signal   SV40 poly(A) signal: SV40 polyadenylation signal
   4110..4126    -  protein_bind   lac operator: The lac repressor binds to the lac operator to inhibit transcription in E. coli. This inhibition can be relieved by adding lactose or isopropyl-β-D-thiogalactopyranoside (IPTG). lac repressor encoded by lacI
   4134..4164    -  promoter       lac promoter: promoter for the E. coli lac operon
   4179..4200    -  protein_bind   CAP binding site: CAP binding activates transcription in the presence of cAMP. E. coli catabolite activator protein
   4213..4305    -  CDS            lacI (fragment): lac repressor; lacI; The lac repressor binds to the lac operator to inhibit transcription in E. coli. This inhibition can be relieved by adding lactose or isopropyl-β-D-thiogalactopyranoside (IPTG).
   4488..5076    -  rep_origin     ori: high-copy-number ColE1/pMB1/pBR322/pUC origin of replication
   5247..6107    -  CDS            AmpR: β-lactamase; bla; confers resistance to ampicillin, carbenicillin, and related antibiotics
   6108..6212    -  promoter       AmpR promoter: bla
