[The description below was written by a language model from this plasmid's Addgene catalogue record and pLannotate feature annotations shown in this document.]
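Description:
pRc/RSV Flag MKK3(glu) is a mammalian expression plasmid built on the pRc/RSV backbone that carries a mutated human MAP2K3 (MKK3) cDNA. It is propagated in E. coli as a high-copy plasmid through a ColE1/pUC-type origin and selected with ampicillin via the β-lactamase gene and its own promoter. An f1 origin is also present, which can support single-stranded DNA production. For selection in mammalian cells, the backbone contains a neomycin phosphotransferase (neo) cassette driven by the SV40 enhancer/early promoter and terminated by an SV40 polyadenylation signal. The short ble, lac promoter/operator and lacI fragments annotated nearby appear to be backbone remnants rather than functional parts.

The expression unit uses the Rous sarcoma virus enhancer/promoter to transcribe the insert, which was cloned between HindIII and SpeI sites, and ends with the bovine growth hormone polyadenylation signal. The coding region begins with an N-terminal Flag epitope. The annotation tool labels this as a 24-nt fragment of 3xFLAG, which is consistent with a single Flag tag, and it allows detection or immunoprecipitation of the protein. The tag is followed by the MKK3 open reading frame.

MKK3 is a dual-specificity kinase that phosphorylates and activates the p38 MAP kinase. This version carries Ser-189Glu and Thr-193Glu substitutions. Acidic replacements of this kind are commonly used to mimic phosphorylation and give a constitutively active kinase, although the record does not say so explicitly. The associated publication concerns MKK3- and MKK6-regulated gene expression mediated by the p38 pathway, so the construct is suited to transfection experiments that drive p38 signalling in mammalian cells.
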