Addgene plasmid #14670: pRc/RSV Flag MKK3(glu)
Depositing lab: Roger Davis. Depositing organization: University of Massachusetts, Worcester. Publication: MKK3- and MKK6-regulated gene expression is mediated by the p38 mitogen-activated protein kinase signal transduction pathway. Raingeaud J, Whitmarsh AJ, Barrett T, Derijard B, Davis RJ. Mol Cell Biol. 1996 Mar . 16(3):1247-55. PubMed 8622669.
Backbone
  Vector backbone: pRc/RSV
  Backbone size w/o insert (bp): 5224
  Vector type: Mammalian Expression
Growth in bacteria
  Bacterial resistance: Ampicillin, 100 μg/mL
  Growth temperature: 37°C
  Growth strain: DH5alpha
  Copy number: High Copy
Gene/Insert
  Gene/Insert name: MKK3(glu) (alt name: MKK3)
  Species: H. sapiens (human)
  Insert size (bp): 1006
  Mutation: Ser-189Glu Thr-193Glu
  Entrez Gene: MAP2K3 (a.k.a. MAPKK3, MEK3, MKK3, PRKMK3, SAPKK-2, SAPKK2)
  Tag / fusion protein: Flag (N terminal on insert)
  Cloning method: Restriction Enzyme; 5′ cloning site Hind III (not destroyed); 3′ cloning site Spe1 (not destroyed)
  Sequencing primers: 5′ pREP-fwd (GCTCGATACAATAAACGCC ); 3′ BGH-rev
Terms and licenses: Academic/Nonprofit Terms; Industry Terms: Not Available to Industry
How to cite: pRc/RSV Flag MKK3(glu) was a gift from Roger Davis (Addgene plasmid # 14670 ; http://n2t.net/addgene:14670 ; RRID:Addgene_14670)
