>Addgene plasmid #14670 | pRc/RSV Flag MKK3(glu) | addgene partial sequence | sequence record 21801 | pREP-F 5'-GCTCGATACAATAAACGCC-3'
CTCCAAGCTTCGGCAGCCAACATGGACTATAAGGACGATGACGACAAATCCAAGCCACCCGCACCCAACC
CCACACCCCCCCGGAACCTGGACTCCCGGACCTTCATCACCATTGGAGACAGAAACTTTGAGGTGGAGGC
TGATGACTTGGTGACCATCTCAGAACTGGGCCGTGGAGCCTATGGGGTGGTAGAGAAGGTGCGGCACGCC
CAGAGCGGCACCATCATGGCCGTGAAGCGGATCCGGGCCACCGTGAACTCACAGGAGCAGAAGCGGCTGC
TCATGGACCTGGACATCAACATGCGCACGGTCGACTGTTTCTACACTGTCACCTTCTACGGGGCACTATT
CAGAGAGGGAGACGTGTGGATCTGCATGGAGCTCATGGACACATCCTTGGACAAGTTCTACCGGAAGGTG
CTGGATAAAAACATGACAATTCCAGAGGACATCCTTGGGGAGATTGCTGTGTCTATCGTGCGGGCCCTGG
AGCATCTGCACAGCAAGCTGTCGGTGATCCACAGAGATGTGAAGCCCTCCAATGTCCTTATCAACAAGGA
GGGCCATGTGAAGATGTGTGACTTTGGCATCAGTGGCTACTTGGTGGACGAGGTGGCCAAGGAGATGGAT
GCCGGCTGCAAGCCCTACATGGCCCCTG
